>Addgene plasmid #158061 | pDOC-K-glmS-lacIZ | addgene full sequence | sequence record 309441 | Addgene NGS Result
GACGAAAGGGCCTCGTGATACGCCTATTTTTATAGGTTAATGTCATGATAATAATGGTTTCTTAGACGTC
AGGTGGCACTTTTCGGGGAAATGTGCGCGGAACCCCTATTTGTTTATTTTTCTAAATACATTCAAATATG
TATCCGCTCATGAGACAATAACCCTGATAAATGCTTCAATAATATTGAAAAAGGAAGAGTATGAGTATTC
AACATTTCCGTGTCGCCCTTATTCCCTTTTTTGCGGCATTTTGCCTTCCTGTTTTTGCTCACCCAGAAAC
GCTGGTGAAAGTAAAAGATGCTGAAGATCAGTTGGGTGCACGAGTGGGTTACATCGAACTGGATCTCAAC
AGCGGTAAGATCCTTGAGAGTTTTCGCCCCGAAGAACGTTTTCCAATGATGAGCACTTTTAAAGTTCTGC
TATGTGGCGCGGTATTATCCCGTATTGACGCCGGGCAAGAGCAACTCGGTCGCCGCATACACTATTCTCA
GAATGACTTGGTTGAGTACTCACCAGTCACAGAAAAGCATCTTACGGATGGCATGACAGTAAGAGAATTA
TGCAGTGCTGCCATAACCATGAGTGATAACACTGCGGCCAACTTACTTCTGACAACGATCGGAGGACCGA
AGGAGCTAACCGCTTTTTTGCACAACATGGGGGATCATGTAACTCGCCTTGATCGTTGGGAACCGGAGCT
GAATGAAGCCATACCAAACGACGAGCGTGACACCACGATGCCTGTAGCAATGGCAACAACGTTGCGCAAA
CTATTAACTGGCGAACTACTTACTCTAGCTTCCCGGCAACAATTAATAGACTGGATGGAGGCGGATAAAG
TTGCAGGACCACTTCTGCGCTCGGCCCTTCCGGCTGGCTGGTTTATTGCTGATAAATCTGGAGCCGGTGA
GCGTGGGTCTCGCGGTATCATTGCAGCACTGGGGCCAGATGGTAAGCCCTCCCGTATCGTAGTTATCTAC
ACGACGGGGAGTCAGGCAACTATGGATGAACGAAATAGACAGATCGCTGAGATAGGTGCCTCACTGATTA
AGCATTGGTAACTGTCAGACCAAGTTTACTCATATATACTTTAGATTGATTTAAAACTTCATTTTTAATT
TAAAAGGATCTAGGTGAAGATCCTTTTTGATAATCTCATGACCAAAATCCCTTAACGTGAGTTTTCGTTC
CACTGAGCGTCAGACCCCGTAGAAAAGATCAAAGGATCTTCTTGAGATCCTTTTTTTCTGCGCGTAATCT
GCTGCTTGCAAACAAAAAAACCACCGCTACCAGCGGTGGTTTGTTTGCCGGATCAAGAGCTACCAACTCT
TTTTCCGAAGGTAACTGGCTTCAGCAGAGCGCAGATACCAAATACTGTTCTTCTAGTGTAGCCGTAGTTA
GCCACCACTTCAAGAACTCTGTAGCACCGCCTACATACCTCGCTCTGCTAATCCTGTTACCAGTGGCTGC
TGCCAGTGGCGATAAGTCGTGTCTTACCGGGTTGGACTCAAGACGATAGTTACCGGATAAGGCGCAGCGG
TCGGGCTGAACGGGGGGTTCGTGCACACAGCCCAGCTTGGAGCGAACGACCTACACCGAACTGAGATACC
TACAGCGTGAGCTATGAGAAAGCGCCACGCTTCCCGAAGGGAGAAAGGCGGACAGGTATCCGGTAAGCGG
CAGGGTCGGAACAGGAGAGCGCACGAGGGAGCTTCCAGGGGGAAACGCCTGGTATCTTTATAGTCCTGTC
GGGTTTCGCCACCTCTGACTTGAGCGTCGATTTTTGTGATGCTCGTCAGGGGGGCGGAGCCTATGGAAAA
ACGCCAGCAACGCGGCCTTTTTACGGTTCCTGGCCTTTTGCTGGCCTTTTGCTCACATGTTCTTTCCTGC
GTTATCCCCTGATTCTGTGGATAACCGTATTACCGCCTTTGAGTGAGCTGATACCGCTCGCCGCAGCCGA
ACGACCGAGCGCAGCGAGTCAGTGAGCGAGGAAGCGGAAGAGCGCCCAATACGCAAACCGCCTCTCCCCG
CGCGTTGGCCGATTCATTAATGCAGCTGGCACGACAGGTTTCCCGACTGGAAAGCGGGCAGTGAGCGCAA
CGCAATTAATGTGAGTTAGCTCACTCATTAGGCACCCCAGGCTTTACACTTTATGCTTCCGGCTCGTATG
TTGTGTGGAATTGTGAGCGGATAACAATTTCACACAGGAAACAGCTATGACCATGATTACGCCAAGCTCT
AGGGATAACAGGGTAATCGATGAATTCGCTCGAAGGCGCGCTGAAGCTGAAAGAGATCTCTTACATTCAC
GCGGAAGCCTATGCTGCAGGCGAGCTGAAACACGGGCCGTTGGCGCTGATTGACGCCGATATGCCGGTGA
TTGTGGTGGCGCCGAACAACGAACTGCTGGAGAAACTGAAATCCAACATCGAAGAAGTTCGCGCACGTGG
CGGTCAGTTGTACGTCTTCGCCGATCAGGATGCGGGTTTCGTCAGCAACGACAACATGCACATCATCGAG
ATGCCGCATGTGGAAGAGGTCATTGCGCCTATCTTCTACACCGTTCCGCTGCAACTGCTGGCGTATCACG
TGGCGCTGATTAAAGGCACCGACGTTGACCAGCCGCGTAACCTGGCGAAATCGGTTACCGTAGAGTAAGT
ACAAATGTAGTACCAGGCAGAAGGCCGGGTACCTAGGACCGGTCAATTGGCTGGAGCTGCTTCGAAGTTC
CTATACTTTCTAGAGAATAGGAACTTCGGAATAGGAACTTCAAGATCCCCCACGCTGCCGCAAGCACTCA
GGGCGCAAGGGCTGCTAAAGGAAGCGGAACACGTAGAACTTAAGGGAATTGCCAGCTGGGGCGCCCTCTG
GTAAGGTTGGGAAGCCCTGCAAAGTAAACTGGATGGCTTTCTTGCCGCCAAGGATCTGATGGCGCAGGGG
ATCAAGATCTGATCAAGAGACAGGATGAGGATCGTTTCGCATGATTGAACAAGATGGATTGCACGCAGGT
TCTCCGGCCGCTTGGGTGGAGAGGCTATTCGGCTATGACTGGGCACAACAGACAATCGGCTGCTCTGATG
CCGCCGTGTTCCGGCTGTCAGCGCAGGGGCGCCCGGTTCTTTTTGTCAAGACCGACCTGTCCGGTGCCCT
GAATGAACTGCAGGACGAGGCAGCGCGGCTATCGTGGCTGGCCACGACGGGCGTTCCTTGCGCAGCTGTG
CTCGACGTTGTCACTGAAGCGGGAAGGGACTGGCTGCTATTGGGCGAAGTGCCGGGGCAGGATCTCCTGT
CATCTCACCTTGCTCCTGCCGAGAAAGTATCCATCATGGCTGATGCAATGCGGCGGCTGCATACGCTTGA
TCCGGCTACCTGCCCATTCGACCACCAAGCGAAACATCGCATCGAGCGAGCACGTACTCGGATGGAAGCC
GGTCTTGTCGATCAGGATGATCTGGACGAAGAGCATCAGGGGCTCGCGCCAGCCGAACTGTTCGCCAGGC
TCAAGGCGCGCATGCCCGACGGCGAGGATCTCGTCGTGACCCATGGCGATGCCTGCTTGCCGAATATCAT
GGTGGAAAATGGCCGCTTTTCTGGATTCATCGACTGTGGCCGGCTGGGTGTGGCGGACCGCTATCAGGAC
ATAGCGTTGGCTACCCGTGATATTGCTGAAGAGCTTGGCGGCGAATGGGCTGACCGCTTCCTCGTGCTCT
ACGGTATCGCCGCTCCCGATTCGCAGCGCATCGCCTTCTATCGCCTTCTTGACGAGTTCTTCTGAGCGGG
ACTCTGGGGTTCGAAATGACCGACCAAGCGACGCCCAACCTGCCATCACGAGATTTCGATTCCACCGCCG
CCTTCTATGAAAGGTTGGGCTTCGGAATCGTTTTCCGGGACGCCGGCTGGATGATCCTCCAGCGCGGGGA
TCTCATGCTGGAGTTCTTCGCCCACCCCAGCTTCAAAAGCGCTCTGAAGTTCCTATACTTTCTAGAGAAT
AGGAACTTCGGAATAGGAACTAAGGAGGATATTCATATCTCGAGCATATGCCCCCCAAGCTTCTCGAGTT
ATTTTTGACACCAGACCAACTGGTAATGGTAGCGACCGGCGCTCAGCTGGAATTCCGCCGATACTGACGG
GCTCCAGGAGTCGTCGCCACCAATCCCCATATGGAAACCGTCGATATTCAGCCATGTGCCTTCTTCCGCG
TGCAGCAGATGGCGATGGCTGGTTTCCATCAGTTGCTGTTGACTGTAGCGGCTGATGTTGAACTGGAAGT
CGCCGCGCCACTGGTGTGGGCCATAATTCAATTCGCGCGTCCCGCAGCGCAGACCGTTTTCGCTCGGGAA
GACGTACGGGGTATACATGTCTGACAATGGCAGATCCCAGCGGTCAAAACAGGCGGCAGTAAGGCGGTCG
GGATAGTTTTCTTGCGGCCCTAATCCGAGCCAGTTTACCCGCTCTGCTACCTGCGCCAGCTGGCAGTTCA
GGCCAATCCGCGCCGGATGCGGTGTATCGCTCGCCACTTCAACATCAACGGTAATCGCCATTTGACCACT
ACCATCAATCCGGTAGGTTTTCCGGCTGATAAATAAGGTTTTCCCCTGATGCTGCCACGCGTGAGCGGTC
GTAATCAGCACCGCATCAGCAAGTGTATCTGCCGTGCACTGCAACAACGCTGCTTCGGCCTGGTAATGGC
CCGCCGCCTTCCAGCGTTCGACCCAGGCGTTAGGGTCAATGCGGGTCGCTTCACTTACGCCAATGTCGTT
ATCCAGCGGTGCACGGGTGAACTGATCGCGCAGCGGCGTCAGCAGTTGTTTTTTATCGCCAATCCACATC
TGTGAAAGAAAGCCTGACTGGCGGTTAAATTGCCAACGCTTATTACCCAGCTCGATGCAAAAATCCATTT
CGCTGGTGGTCAGATGCGGGATGGCGTGGGACGCGGCGGGGAGCGTCACACTGAGGTTTTCCGCCAGACG
CCACTGCTGCCAGGCGCTGATGTGCCCGGCTTCTGACCATGCGGTCGCGTTCGGTTGCACTACGCGTACT
GTGAGCCAGAGTTGCCCGGCGCTCTCCGGCTGCGGTAGTTCAGGCAGTTCAATCAACTGTTTACCTTGTG
GAGCGACATCCAGAGGCACTTCACCGCTTGCCAGCGGCTTACCATCCAGCGCCACCATCCAGTGCAGGAG
CTCGTTATCGCTATGACGGAACAGGTATTCGCTGGTCACTTCGATGGTTTGCCCGGATAAACGGAACTGG
AAAAACTGCTGCTGGTGTTTTGCTTCCGTCAGCGCTGGATGCGGCGTGCGGTCGGCAAAGACCAGACCGT
TCATACAGAACTGGCGATCGTTCGGCGTATCGCCAAAATCACCGCCGTAAGCCGACCACGGGTTGCCGTT
TTCATCATATTTAATCAGCGACTGATCCACCCAGTCCCAGACGAAGCCGCCCTGTAAACGGGGATACTGA
CGAAACGCCTGCCAGTATTTAGCGAAACCGCCAAGACTGTTACCCATCGCGTGGGCGTATTCGCAAAGGA
TCAGCGGGCGCGTCTCTCCAGGTAGCGAAAGCCATTTTTTGATGGACCATTTCGGCACAGCCGGGAAGGG
CTGGTCTTCATCCACGCGCGCGTACATCGGGCAAATAATATCGGTGGCCGTGGTGTCGGCTCCGCCGCCT
TCATACTGCACCGGGCGGGAAGGATCGACAGATTTGATCCAGCGATACAGCGCGTCGTGATTAGCGCCGT
GGCCTGATTCATTCCCCAGCGACCAGATGATCACACTCGGGTGATTACGATCGCGCTGCACCATTCGCGT
TACGCGTTCGCTCATCGCCGGTAGCCAGCGCGGATCATCGGTCAGACGATTCATTGGCACCATGCCGTGG
GTTTCAATATTGGCTTCATCCACCACATACAGGCCGTAGCGGTCGCACAGCGTGTACCACAGCGGATGGT
TCGGATAATGCGAACAGCGCACGGCGTTAAAGTTGTTCTGCTTCATCAGCAGGATATCCTGCACCATCGT
CTGCTCATCCATGACCTGACCATGCAGAGGATGATGCTCGTGACGGTTAACGCCTCGAATCAGCAACGGC
TTGCCGTTCAGCAGCAGCAGACCATTTTCAATCCGCACCTCGCGGAAACCGACATCGCAGGCTTCTGCTT
CAATCAGCGTGCCGTCGGCGGTGTGCAGTTCAACCACCGCACGATAGAGATTCGGGATTTCGGCGCTCCA
CAGTTTCGGGTTTTCGACGTTCAGACGTAGTGTGACGCGATCGGCATAACCACCACGCTCATCGATAATT
TCACCGCCGAAAGGCGCGGTGCCGCTGGCGACCTGCGTTTCACCCTGCCATAAAGAAACTGTTACCCGTA
GGTAGTCACGCAACTCGCCGCACATCTGAACTTCAGCCTCCAGTACAGCGCGGCTGAAATCATCATTAAA
GCGAGTGGCAACATGGAAATCGCTGATTTGTGTAGTCGGTTTATGCAGCAACGAGACGTCACGGAAAATG
CCGCTCATCCGCCACATATCCTGATCTTCCAGATAACTGCCGTCACTCCAGCGCAGCACCATCACCGCGA
GGCGGTTTTCTCCGGCGCGTAAAAATGCGCTCAGGTCAAATTCAGACGGCAAACGACTGTCCTGGCCGTA
ACCGACCCAGCGCCCGTTGCACCACAGATGAAACGCCGAGTTAACGCCATCAAAAATAATTCGCGTCTGG
CCTTCCTGTAGCCAGCTTTCATCAACATTAAATGTGAGCGAGTAACAACCCGTCGGATTCTCCGTGGGAA
CAAACGGCGGATTGACCGTAATGGGATAGGTCACGTTGGTGTAGATGGGCGCATCGTAACCGTGCATCTG
CCAGTTTGAGGGGACGACGACAGTATCGGCCTCAGGAAGATCGCACTCCAGCCAGCTTTCCGGCACCGCT
TCTGGTGCCGGAAACCAGGCAAAGCGCCATTCGCCATTCAGGCTGCGCAACTGTTGGGAAGGGCGATCGG
TGCGGGCCTCTTCGCTATTACGCCAGCTGGCGAAAGGGGGATGTGCTGCAAGGCGATTAAGTTGGGTAAC
GCCAGGGTTTTCCCAGTCACGACGTTGTAAAACGACGGCCAGTGAATCCGTAATCATGGTCATAGCTGTT
TCCTGTGTGAAATTGTTATCCGCTCACAATTCCACACAACATACGAGCCGGAAGCATAAAGTGTAAAGCC
TGGGGTGCCTAATGAGTGAGCTAACTCACATTAATTGCGTTGCGCTCACTGCCCGCTTTCCAGTCGGGAA
ACCTGTCGTGCCAGCTGCATTAATGAATCGGCCAACGCGCGGGGAGAGGCGGTTTGCGTATTGGGCGCCA
GGGTGGTTTTTCTTTTCACCAGTGAGACGGGCAACAGCTGATTGCCCTTCACCGCCTGGCCCTGAGAGAG
TTGCAGCAAGCGGTCCACGCTGGTTTGCCCCAGCAGGCGAAAATCCTGTTTGATGGTGGTTAACGGCGGG
ATATAACATGAGCTGTCTTCGGTATCGTCGTATCCCACTACCGAGATATCCGCACCAACGCGCAGCCCGG
ACTCGGTAATGGCGCGCATTGCGCCCAGCGCCATCTGATCGTTGGCAACCAGCATCGCAGTGGGAACGAT
GCCCTCATTCAGCATTTGCATGGTTTGTTGAAAACCGGACATGGCACTCCAGTCGCCTTCCCGTTCCGCT
ATCGGCTGAATTTGATTGCGAGTGAGATATTTATGCCAGCCAGCCAGACGCAGACGCGCCGAGACAGAAC
TTAATGGGCCCGCTAACAGCGCGATTTGCTGGTGACCCAATGCGACCAGATGCTCCACGCCCAGTCGCGT
ACCGTCTTCATGGGAGAAAATAATACTGTTGATGGGTGTCTGGTCAGAGACATCAAGAAATAACGCCGGA
ACATTAGTGCAGGCAGCTTCCACAGCAATGGCATCCTGGTCATCCAGCGGATAGTTAATGATCAGCCCAC
TGACGCGTTGCGCGAGAAGATTGTGCACCGCCGCTTTACAGGCTTCGACGCCGCTTCGTTCTACCATCGA
CACCACCACGCTGGCACCCAGTTGATCGGCGCGAGATTTAATCGCCGCGACAATTTGCGACGGCGCGTGC
AGGGCCAGACTGGAGGTGGCAACGCCAATCAGCAACGACTGTTTGCCCGCCAGTTGTTGTGCCACGCGGT
TGGGAATGTAATTCAGCTCCGCCATCGCCGCTTCCACTTTTTCCCGCGTTTTCGCAGAAACGTGGCTGGC
CTGGTTCACCACGCGGGAAACGGTCTGATAAGAGACACCGGCATACTCTGCGACATCGTATAACGTTACT
GGTTTCACATTCACCACCCTGAATTGACTCTCTTCCGGGCGCTATCATGCCATACCGCGAAAGGTTTTGC
GCCATTCGATGGTGCGGCCGCTATTGAGGGATCTGGGGCGGCCGCAAGCTTTCGACAGACGGCCTTTTTT
TGTGCGCTGTGACAGGCGCTGTTCTTTCTCTATGGTGGCTGAAGAGCGACTAAGAGGTGCTACGCCTGCC
TGCGCTACGGGCACCCGGTCACATTCTCTTCTTTAAGGCCCTGGCTCAATCCAGGTGGATCGGAAATCAA
ACCACCCCAGGTTATTCAGGTGGATCCCCCTGGCCCGGTCGGGGCTTTTGAGTCGCATCCAGTGGTGAAA
AAGCGGCTGTAGCCAGCCTGAACGGGTGGTTTCCCTGACCAGTTGTTCCGCGCTGATGGTTTCGGCATGC
CACTGGGTTTCCCATTGGGCCAGCAGCGCATCATCCCCACCACTGATGGCGTGGCGCAGTAAAGGGGAGC
CCAGTAGCCATGTACCGACGTTCCACTCTTCGGGAATGGGGAAATTGACCGGCTAGCGTCGACTAGTAGG
GATAACAGGGTAATGAGCTTGGCACTGGCCGTCGTTTTACAACGTCGTGACTGGGAAAACCCTGGCGTTA
CCCAACTTAATCGCCTTGCAGCACATCCCCCTTTCGCCAGCTGGCGTAATAGCGAAGAGGCCCGCACCGA
TCGCCCTTCCCAACAGTTGCGCAGCCTGAATGGCGAATGGCGAGCTTGGCTGTTTTGGCGGATGAGAGAA
GATTTTCAGCCTGATACAGATTAAATCAGAACGCAGAAGCGGTCTGATAAAACAGAATTTGCCTGGCGGC
AGTAGCGCGGTGGTCCCACCTGACCCCATGCCGAACTCAGAAGTGAAACGCCGTAGCGCCGATGGTAGTG
TGGGGTCTCCCCATGCGAGAGTAGGGAACTGCCAGGCATCAAATAAAACGAAAGGCTCAGTCGAAAGACT
GGGCCTTTCGTTTTATCTGTTGTTTGTCGGTGAACGCTCTCCTGAGTAGGACAAATCCGCCGGGAGCGGA
TTTGAACGTTGCGAAGCAACGGCCCGGAGGGTGGCGGGCAGGACGCCCGCCATAAACTGCCAGGCATCAA
ATTAAGCAGAAGGCCATCCTGACGGATGGCCTTTTTGCGTTTCTACAAACTCTTTTGTTTATTTTTCTAA
ATACATTCAAATATGCATGCGCCTGATGCGGTATTTTCTCCTTACGCATCTGTGCGGTATTTCACACCGC
ATATCGACATCCGCCCTCACCGCCAGGAACGCAACCGCAGCCTCATCACGCCGGCGCTTCTTGGCCGCGC
GGGATTCAACCCACTCGGCCAGCTCGTCGGTGTAGCTCTTTGGCATCGTCTCTCGCCTGTCCCCTCAGTT
CAGTAATTTCCTGCATTTGCCTGTTTCCAGTCGGTAGATATTCCACAAAACAGCAGGGAAGCAGCGCTTT
TCCGCTGCATAACCCTGCTTCGGGGTCATTATAGCGATTTTTTCGGTATATCCATCCTTTTTCGCACGAT
ATACAGGATTTTGCCAAAGGGTTCGTGTAGACTTTCCTTGGTGTATCCAACGGCGTCAGCCGGGCAGGAT
AGGTGAAGTAGGCCCACCCGCGAGCGGGTGTTCCTTCTTCACTGTCCCTTATTCGCACCTGGCGGTGCTC
AACGGGAATCCTGCTCTGCGAGGCTGGCCGGCTACCGCCGGCGTAACAGATGAGGGCAAGCGGATGGCTG
ATGAAACCAAGCCAACCAGGAAGGGCAGCCCACCTATCAAGGTGTACTGCCTTCCAGACGAACGAAGAGC
GATTGAGGAAAAGGCGGCGGCGGCCGGCATGAGCCTGTCGGCCTACCTGCTGGCCGTCGGCCAGGGCTAC
AAAATCACGGGCGTCGTGGACTATGAGCACGTCCGCGAGCTGGCCCGCATCAATGGCGACCTGGGCCGCC
TGGGCGGCCTGCTGAAACTCTGGCTCACCGACGACCCGCGCACGGCGCGGTTCGGTGATGCCACGATCCT
CGCCCTGCTGGCGAAGATCGACTCTAGCTAGAGGATCGATCCTTTTTAACCCATCACATATACCTGCCGT
TCACTATTATTTAGTGAAATGAGATATTATGATATTTTCTGAATTGTGATTAAAAAGGCAACTTTATGCC
CATGCAACAGAAACTATAAAAAATACAGAGAATGAAAAGAAACAGATAGATTTTTTAGTTCTTTAGGCCC
GTAGTCTGCAAATCCTTTTATGATTTTCTATCAAACAAAAGAGGAAAATAGACCAGTTGCAATCCAAACG
AGAGTCTAATAGAATGAGGTCGAAAAGTAAATCGCGCGGGTTTGTTACTGATAAAGCAGGCAAGACCTAA
AATGTGTAAAGGGCAAAGTGTATACTTTGGCGTCACCCCTTACATATTTTAGGTCTTTTTTTATTGTGCG
TAACTAACTTGCCATCTTCAAACAGGAGGGCTGGAAGAAGCAGACCGCTAACACAGTACATAAAAAAGGA
GACATGAACGATGAACATCAAAAAGTTTGCAAAACAAGCAACAGTATTAACCTTTACTACCGCACTGCTG
GCAGGAGGCGCAACTCAAGCGTTTGCGAAAGAAACGAACCAAAAGCCATATAAGGAAACATACGGCATTT
CCCATATTACACGCCATGATATGCTGCAAATCCCTGAACAGCAAAAAAATGAAAAATATCAAGTTCCTGA
GTTCGATTCGTCCACAATTAAAAATATCTCTTCTGCAAAAGGCCTGGACGTTTGGGACAGCTGGCCATTA
CAAAACGCTGACGGCACTGTCGCAAACTATCACGGCTACCACATCGTCTTTGCATTAGCCGGAGATCCTA
AAAATGCGGATGACACATCGATTTACATGTTCTATCAAAAAGTCGGCGAAACTTCTATTGACAGCTGGAA
AAACGCTGGCCGCGTCTTTAAAGACAGCGACAAATTCGATGCAAATGATTCTATCCTAAAAGACCAAACA
CAAGAATGGTCAGGTTCAGCCACATTTACATCTGACGGAAAAATCCGTTTATTCTACACTGATTTCTCCG
GTAAACATTACGGCAAACAAACACTGACAACTGCACAAGTTAACGTATCAGCATCAGACAGCTCTTTGAA
CATCAACGGTGTAGAGGATTATAAATCAATCTTTGACGGTGACGGAAAAACGTATCAAAATGTACAGCAG
TTCATCGATGAAGGCAACTACAGCTCAGGCGACAACCATACGCTGAGAGATCCTCACTACGTAGAAGATA
AAGGCCACAAATACTTAGTATTTGAAGCAAACACTGGAACTGAAGATGGCTACCAAGGCGAAGAATCTTT
ATTTAACAAAGCATACTATGGCAAAAGCACATCATTCTTCCGTCAAGAAAGTCAAAAACTTCTGCAAAGC
GATAAAAAACGCACGGCTGAGTTAGCAAACGGCGCTCTCGGTATGATTGAGCTAAACGATGATTACACAC
TGAAAAAAGTGATGAAACCGCTGATTGCATCTAACACAGTAACAGATGAAATTGAACGCGCGAACGTCTT
TAAAATGAACGGCAAATGGTATCTGTTCACTGACTCCCGCGGATCAAAAATGACGATTGACGGCATTACG
TCTAACGATATTTACATGCTTGGTTATGTTTCTAATTCTTTAACTGGCCCATACAAGCCGCTGAACAAAA
CTGGCCTTGTGTTAAAAATGGATCTTGATCCTAACGATGTAACCTTTACTTACTCACACTTCGCTGTACC
TCAAGCGAAAGGAAACAATGTCGTGATTACAAGCTATATGACAAACAGAGGATTCTACGCAGACAAACAA
TCAACGTTTGCGCCTAGCTTCCTGCTGAACATCAAAGGCAAGAAAACATCTGTTGTCAAAGACAGCATCC
TTGAACAAGGACAATTAACAGTTAACAAATAAAAACGCAAAAGAAAATGCCGATTATGGTGCACTCTCAG
TACAATCTGCTCTGATGCCGCATAGTTAAGCCAGCCCCGACACCCGCCAACACCCGCTGACGCGCCCTGA
CGGGCTTGTCTGCTCCCGGCATCCGCTTACAGACAAGCTGTGACCGTCTCCGGGAGCTGCATGTGTCAGA
GGTTTTCACCGTCATCACCGAAACGCGCGA
Features (pLannotate 1.2.2; 32 found; start..end, strand, type, name):
     96..200     +  promoter       AmpR promoter: bla
    201..1061    +  CDS            AmpR: β-lactamase; bla; confers resistance to ampicillin, carbenicillin, and related antibiotics
   1232..1819    +  rep_origin     ori: high-copy-number ColE1/pMB1/pBR322/pUC origin of replication
   2002..2094    +  CDS            lacI (fragment): lac repressor; lacI; The lac repressor binds to the lac operator to inhibit transcription in E. coli. This inhibition can be relieved by adding lactose or isopropyl-β-D-thiogalactopyranoside (IPTG).
   2107..2128    +  protein_bind   CAP binding site: CAP binding activates transcription in the presence of cAMP. E. coli catabolite activator protein
   2143..2173    +  promoter       lac promoter: promoter for the E. coli lac operon
   2177..2199    +  protein_bind   lac operator (fragment): The lac repressor binds to the lac operator to inhibit transcription in E. coli. This inhibition can be relieved by adding lactose or isopropyl-β-D-thiogalactopyranoside (IPTG). lac repressor encoded by lacI
   2266..2655    +  CDS            glmS (fragment): GLMS_ECOLI - Experimental evidence at protein level: Swiss-Prot protein existence level 1. Catalyzes the first step in hexosamine metabolism, converting fructose-6P into glucosamine-6P using glutamine as a nitrogen source. From Escherichia coli (strain K12).
   2724..2771    -  protein_bind   FRT: FLP-mediated recombination occurs in the 8-bp core sequence TCTAGAAA (Turan and Bode, 2011). FLP recombinase from the Saccharomyces cerevisiae 2μ plasmid
   2776..2949    +  CDS            tnpA (fragment): TN5P_ECOLX - Also known as tnp. Experimental evidence at protein level: Swiss-Prot protein existence level 1. Mediates transposition of transposon Tn5 by a 'cut and paste' mechanism. First, the monomeric transposase binds the 19 bp inverted DNA repeats flanking the transposon. Then, dimerization of the DNA- bound transposase creates a synaptic DNA complex. After nicking of the first DNA strand, excision of the transposon proceeds through a series of intermediates. The transposase then mediates the insertion of the transposon at a new site by strand transfer. The activity of the wild- type tran
   2981..3772    +  CDS            neo: KKA2_KLEPN - Also known as kan, nptII. Experimental evidence at protein level: Swiss-Prot protein existence level 1. Resistance to kanamycin, neomycin, paromomycin, ribostamycin, butirosin and gentamicin B. From Klebsiella pneumoniae.
   3796..3948    +  CDS            ble (fragment): BLE_KLEPN - Experimental evidence at protein level: Swiss-Prot protein existence level 1. Binding protein with a strong affinity to the bleomycin family of antibiotics. Binds to CL990; an antimitotic-antibiotic compound. From Klebsiella pneumoniae.
   3966..3999    -  protein_bind   FRT (minimal): supports FLP-mediated excision but not integration (Turan and Bode, 2011) FLP recombinase from the Saccharomyces cerevisiae 2μ plasmid
   4062..7133    -  CDS            lacZ: BGAL_ECOLI - Experimental evidence at protein level: Swiss-Prot protein existence level 1. From Escherichia coli (strain K12).
   7151..7173    -  protein_bind   lac operator (fragment): The lac repressor binds to the lac operator to inhibit transcription in E. coli. This inhibition can be relieved by adding lactose or isopropyl-β-D-thiogalactopyranoside (IPTG). lac repressor encoded by lacI
   7177..7207    -  promoter       lac promoter: promoter for the E. coli lac operon
   7222..7243    -  protein_bind   CAP binding site: CAP binding activates transcription in the presence of cAMP. E. coli catabolite activator protein
   7256..8338    -  CDS            lacI: lac repressor; lacI; The lac repressor binds to the lac operator to inhibit transcription in E. coli. This inhibition can be relieved by adding lactose or isopropyl-β-D-thiogalactopyranoside (IPTG).
   8339..8414    -  promoter       lacI promoter: lacI
   8913..9067    +  CDS            lacZα (fragment): LacZα fragment of β-galactosidase; lacZ fragment
   9161..9276    +  ncRNA          5S rRNA: Accession: RF00001 - 5S ribosomal RNA
   9280..9366    +  terminator     rrnB T1 terminator: Escherichia coli rrnB; transcription terminator T1 from the E. coli rrnB gene
   9458..9485    +  terminator     rrnB T2 terminator: transcription terminator T2 from the E. coli rrnB gene
   9504..9535    +  promoter       AmpR promoter (fragment): bla
   9542..9594    -  misc_feature   bom (fragment): basis of mobility region from pBR322
   9593..9706    -  CDS            traK (fragment): TRAK4_ECOLX - Experimental evidence at protein level: Swiss-Prot protein existence level 1. From Escherichia coli.
   9932..10041   +  oriT           oriT: incP origin of transfer
  10074..10381   +  CDS            traJ (fragment): oriT-recognizing protein; traJ
  10415..10860   +  promoter       sacB promoter: sacR; sacB promoter and control region
  10861..12279   +  CDS            sacB: SACB_BACSU - Experimental evidence at protein level: Swiss-Prot protein existence level 1. From Bacillus subtilis (strain 168).
  12305..12354   -  misc_feature   bom (fragment): basis of mobility region from pBR322
  12456..1       -  CDS            rop (fragment) (across the origin): Rop protein, which maintains plasmids at low copy number; rop
