[The description below was written by a language model from this plasmid's Addgene catalogue record and pLannotate feature annotations shown in this document.]
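Description:
pDOC-K-glmS-lacIZ is a 12.5 kb bacterial donor plasmid built on the pDOC-K-glmS backbone and intended to deliver the Escherichia coli lacIZ operon, with its lac promoter, into the Salmonella Typhimurium chromosome. It is maintained in E. coli on a high-copy ColE1/pUC-type origin under ampicillin selection (bla with its own promoter). The backbone also carries sacB with its native promoter and control region, which gives sucrose counter-selection against cells that retain the plasmid. An incP oriT with traJ/traK fragments and partial bom and rop remnants is also annotated.

The payload sits next to an annotated fragment of glmS, which presumably serves as one homology arm directing recombination to the region downstream of glmS, a locus the associated publication title describes as suitable for phenotypically neutral insertions. A second homology arm is not annotated in the feature table. Following the glmS fragment is a Tn5-derived kanamycin resistance gene (neo) flanked by FRT sites, so integrants can be selected on kanamycin and the marker later excised by FLP recombinase. The roughly 4.3 kb insert, cloned into a SmaI site that was destroyed, lies on the opposite strand. It comprises the lacI promoter and full-length lacI, then the CAP binding site, lac promoter and operator driving full-length lacZ. Once integrated, this provides repressor-controlled, IPTG- or lactose-inducible β-galactosidase in a host that naturally lacks the lac operon. rrnB T1 and T2 terminators lie further along the backbone, after a lacZα remnant.

The record supports its use as a tool for stable single-copy chromosomal insertion of a lac reporter and regulatory system in Salmonella.
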