Addgene plasmid #158061: pDOC-K-glmS-lacIZ
Purpose: Donor plasmid for insertion of the lacIZ operon and lac promoter into the S. Typhimurium chromosome
Depositing lab: Mark Webber. Depositing organization: Quadram Institute Bioscience. Publication: Donor plasmids for phenotypically neutral chromosomal gene insertions in Enterobacteriaceae. Holden ER, Wickham GJ, Webber MA, Thomson NM, Trampari E. Microbiology (Reading). 2020 Nov 23. doi: 10.1099/mic.0.000994. PubMed 33226934.
Backbone
  Vector backbone: pDOC-K-glmS
  Backbone manufacturer: Addgene #158058
  Backbone size w/o insert (bp): 8079
  Total vector size (bp): 12490
  Vector type: Bacterial Expression, Synthetic Biology
  Selectable markers: Kanamycin
Growth in bacteria
  Bacterial resistance: Ampicillin, 100 μg/mL
  Growth temperature: 37°C
  Growth strain: DH5alpha
  Copy number: High Copy
Gene/Insert
  Gene/Insert name: lacIZ operon
  Species: Escherichia coli
  Insert size (bp): 4280
  Promoter: lac
  Cloning method: Restriction Enzyme; 5′ cloning site SmaI (destroyed during cloning); 3′ cloning site SmaI (destroyed during cloning)
  Sequencing primers: 5′ TTATTTTTGACACCAGAC; 3′ CACCATCGAATGGCGCAAA
Terms and licenses: Academic/Nonprofit Terms; Industry Terms: Not Available to Industry
How to cite: pDOC-K-glmS-lacIZ was a gift from Mark Webber (Addgene plasmid # 158061 ; http://n2t.net/addgene:158061 ; RRID:Addgene_158061)
